LOCUS       Exported 7008 bp ds-DNA circular SYN 12-MAY-2021
DEFINITION  Gateway entry plasmid (attL1.
ACCESSION   .
VERSION     .
KEYWORDS    pYPQ284-RVRR
SOURCE      synthetic DNA construct
  ORGANISM  synthetic DNA construct
REFERENCE   1 (bases 1 to 7008)
  AUTHORS   Zhang Y, Ren Q, Tang X, Liu S, Malzahn AA, Zhou J, Wang J, Yin D,
            Pan C, Yuan M, Huang L, Yang H, Zhao Y, Fang Q, Zheng X, Tian L,
            Cheng Y, Le Y, McCoy B, Franklin L, Selengut JD, Mount SM, Que Q,
            Zhang Y, Qi Y
  TITLE     Expanding the scope of plant genome engineering with Cas12a
            orthologs and highly multiplexable editing systems.
  JOURNAL   Nat Commun. 2021 Mar 29;12(1):1944. doi: 10.1038/s41467-021-22330-w.
  PUBMED    33782402
REFERENCE   2 (bases 1 to 7008)
  AUTHORS   .
  TITLE     Direct Submission
  JOURNAL   Exported May 12, 2021 from SnapGene Server 1.1.58
            http://www.snapgene.com
FEATURES             Location/Qualifiers
     source          1..7008
                     /organism="synthetic DNA construct"
                     /mol_type="other DNA"
     CDS             358..1149
                     /codon_start=1
                     /gene="aadA"
                     /product="aminoglycoside adenylyltransferase (Murphy,
                     1985)"
                     /label=SmR
                     /note="confers resistance to spectinomycin and
                     streptomycin"
                     /translation="MREAVIAEVSTQLSEVVGVIERHLEPTLLAVHLYGSAVDGGLKPH
                     SDIDLLVTVTVRLDETTRRALINDLLETSASPGESEILRAVEVTIVVHDDIIPWRYPAK
                     RELQFGEWQRNDILAGIFEPATIDIDLAILLTKAREHSVALVGPAAEELFDPVPEQDLF
                     EALNETLTLWNSPPDWAGDERNVVLTLSRIWYSAVTGKIAPKDVAADWAMERLPAQYQP
                     VILEARQAYLGQEEDRLASRADQLEEFVHYVKGEITKVVGK"
     rep_origin      1242..1830
                     /direction=RIGHT
                     /label=ori
                     /note="high-copy-number ColE1/pMB1/pBR322/pUC origin of
                     replication"
     primer_bind     1731..1750
                     /label=pBR322ori-F
                     /note="pBR322 origin, forward primer"
     primer_bind     1984..2001
                     /label=L4440
                     /note="L4440 vector, forward primer"
     terminator      2160..2187
                     /label=rrnB T2 terminator
                     /note="transcription terminator T2 from the E. coli rrnB
                     gene"
     terminator      2279..2365
                     /gene="Escherichia coli rrnB"
                     /label=rrnB T1 terminator
                     /note="transcription terminator T1 from the E. coli rrnB
                     gene"
     primer_bind     2414..2436
                     /label=M13/pUC Forward
                     /note="In lacZ gene"
     primer_bind     2428..2445
                     /label=M13 Forward
                     /note="In lacZ gene. Also called M13-F20 or M13 (-21)
                     Forward"
     primer_bind     2429..2445
                     /label=M13 fwd
                     /note="common sequencing primer, one of multiple similar
                     variants"
     protein_bind    2461..2560
                     /gene="mutant version of attL"
                     /label=attL1
                     /bound_moiety="LR Clonase(TM)"
                     /note="recombination site for the Gateway(R) LR reaction"
     CDS             2585..2605
                     /codon_start=1
                     /product="nuclear localization signal of SV40 (simian virus
                     40) large T antigen"
                     /label=SV40 NLS
                     /translation="PKKKRKV"
     CDS             6380..6427
                     /codon_start=1
                     /product="bipartite nuclear localization signal from
                     nucleoplasmin"
                     /label=nucleoplasmin NLS
                     /translation="KRPAATKKAGQAKKKK"
     terminator      6458..6710
                     /label=NOS terminator
                     /note="nopaline synthase terminator and poly(A) signal"
     protein_bind    6755..6878
                     /gene="mutant version of attR"
                     /label=attR5
                     /bound_moiety="LR Clonase(TM)"
                     /note="recombination site for the Gateway(R) LR reaction"
     primer_bind     complement(6895..6914)
                     /label=T7
                     /note="T7 promoter, forward primer"
     promoter        complement(6896..6914)
                     /label=T7 promoter
                     /note="promoter for bacteriophage T7 RNA polymerase"
     primer_bind     complement(6919..6935)
                     /label=M13 rev
                     /note="common sequencing primer, one of multiple similar
                     variants"
     primer_bind     complement(6919..6935)
                     /label=M13 Reverse
                     /note="In lacZ gene. Also called M13-rev"
ORIGIN
        1 tggaccagcc aggacagaaa tgcctcgact tcgctgctac ccaaggttgc cgggtgacgc
       61 acaccgtgga aacggatgaa ggcacgaacc cagtggacat aagcctgttc ggttcgtaag
      121 ctgtaatgca agtagcgtat gcgctcacgc aactggtcca gaaccttgac cgaacgcagc
      181 ggtggtaacg gcgcagtggc ggttttcatg gcttgttatg actgtttttt tggggtacag
      241 tctatgcctc gggcatccaa gcagcaagcg cgttacgccg tgggtcgatg tttgatgtta
      301 tggagcagca acgatgttac gcagcagggc agtcgcccta aaacaaagtt aaacatcatg
      361 agggaagcgg tgatcgccga agtatcgact caactatcag aggtagttgg cgtcatcgag
      421 cgccatctcg aaccgacgtt gctggccgta catttgtacg gctccgcagt ggatggcggc
      481 ctgaagccac acagtgatat tgatttgctg gttacggtga ccgtaaggct tgatgaaaca
      541 acgcggcgag ctttgatcaa cgaccttttg gaaacttcgg cttcccctgg agagagcgag
      601 attctccgcg ctgtagaagt caccattgtt gtgcacgacg acatcattcc gtggcgttat
      661 ccagctaagc gcgaactgca atttggagaa tggcagcgca atgacattct tgcaggtatc
      721 ttcgagccag ccacgatcga cattgatctg gctatcttgc tgacaaaagc aagagaacat
      781 agcgttgcct tggtaggtcc agcggcggag gaactctttg atccggttcc tgaacaggat
      841 ctatttgagg cgctaaatga aaccttaacg ctatggaact cgccgcccga ctgggctggc
      901 gatgagcgaa atgtagtgct tacgttgtcc cgcatttggt acagcgcagt aaccggcaaa
      961 atcgcgccga aggatgtcgc tgccgactgg gcaatggagc gcctgccggc ccagtatcag
     1021 cccgtcatac ttgaagctag acaggcttat cttggacaag aagaagatcg cttggcctcg
     1081 cgcgcagatc agttggaaga atttgtccac tacgtgaaag gcgagatcac caaggtagtc
     1141 ggcaaataac cctcgagcca cccatgacca aaatccctta acgtgagtta cgcgtcgttc
     1201 cactgagcgt cagaccccgt agaaaagatc aaaggatctt cttgagatcc tttttttctg
     1261 cgcgtaatct gctgcttgca aacaaaaaaa ccaccgctac cagcggtggt ttgtttgccg
     1321 gatcaagagc taccaactct ttttccgaag gtaactggct tcagcagagc gcagatacca
     1381 aatactgtcc ttctagtgta gccgtagtta ggccaccact tcaagaactc tgtagcaccg
     1441 cctacatacc tcgctctgct aatcctgtta ccagtggctg ctgccagtgg cgataagtcg
     1501 tgtcttaccg ggttggactc aagacgatag ttaccggata aggcgcagcg gtcgggctga
     1561 acggggggtt cgtgcacaca gcccagcttg gagcgaacga cctacaccga actgagatac
     1621 ctacagcgtg agctatgaga aagcgccacg cttcccgaag ggagaaaggc ggacaggtat
     1681 ccggtaagcg gcagggtcgg aacaggagag cgcacgaggg agcttccagg gggaaacgcc
     1741 tggtatcttt atagtcctgt cgggtttcgc cacctctgac ttgagcgtcg atttttgtga
     1801 tgctcgtcag gggggcggag cctatggaaa aacgccagca acgcggcctt tttacggttc
     1861 ctggcctttt gctggccttt tgctcacatg ttctttcctg cgttatcccc tgattctgtg
     1921 gataaccgta ttaccgcctt tgagtgagct gataccgctc gccgcagccg aacgaccgag
     1981 cgcagcgagt cagtgagcga ggaagcggaa gagcgcccaa tacgcaaacc gcctctcccc
     2041 gcgcgttggc cgattcatta atgcagctgg cacgacaggt ttcccgactg gaaagcgggc
     2101 agtgagcgca acgcaattaa tacgcgtacc gcgagccagg aagagtttgt agaaacgcaa
     2161 aaaggccatc cgtcaggatg gccttctgct tagtttgatg cctggcagtt tatggcgggc
     2221 gtcctgcccg ccaccctccg ggccgttgct tcacaacgtt caaatccgct cccggcggat
     2281 ttgtcctact caggagagcg ttcaccgaca aacaacagat aaaacgaaag gcccagtctt
     2341 ccgactgagc ctttcgtttt atttgatgcc tggcagttcc ctactctcgc gttaacgctt
     2401 gcatggatgt tttcccagtc acgacgttgt aaaacgacgg ccagtcttaa gctcgggccc
     2461 caaataatga ttttattttg actgatagtg acctgttcgt tgcaacaaat tgatgagcaa
     2521 tgctttttta taatgccaac tttgtacaaa aaagcaggct ccgaattcgc ccttcaccat
     2581 ggctcctaag aagaagcgga aggttggtat tcacggggtg cctgcggctc tgtttcaaga
     2641 ttttacacat ctgtacccgc tgagtaaaac agtgcggttc gagctgaaac ccataggaag
     2701 gaccctcgag cacatccacg cgaagaattt tctgagccag gatgaaacta tggctgatat
     2761 gtatcaaaaa gttaaggtca ttttggacga ctatcatcgc gattttattg ccgacatgat
     2821 gggagaggtg aaactcacga agcttgctga attttacgac gtctatctga agttcaggaa
     2881 aaatcctaag gacgatgggc tgcaaaaaca gcttaaagac cttcaagctg tccttcggaa
     2941 ggaatcggtg aagcctatag ggtcaggtgg gaagtacaaa acaggctacg atagactctt
     3001 tggggcaaaa ctcttcaaag atggaaaaga gttgggtgac ctcgcaaaat tcgttatagc
     3061 ccaagaaggt gagtcttctc cgaagctggc tcatcttgct cattttgaga agttcagcac
     3121 gtattttact ggatttcacg ataatcggaa gaatatgtac tcggatgaag acaagcatac
     3181 tgcaatagcg tacaggctca tccatgagaa tttgccgaga ttcatcgaca atctgcaaat
     3241 cttgacaaca atcaaacaaa agcatagcgc cctctatgat cagataatca acgagctcac
     3301 ggcctccggg ctcgacgtct ccttggcttc tcatcttgac gggtatcaca agctccttac
     3361 acaagagggg atcacggcat acaacaggat cataggagag gtgaatggat atacaaataa
     3421 gcataaccag atatgccaca agagcgagcg catagcgaaa cttagaccct tgcacaagca
     3481 aatcctttct gacggaatgg gagtgtcatt ccttccgtct aagttcgcgg atgatagtga
     3541 gatgtgccaa gcggtcaacg aattttatcg ccattatact gacgtgttcg caaaggtgca
     3601 aagtctcttt gacggatttg atgatcacca gaaagacggg atctatgttg aacacaaaaa
     3661 ccttaatgaa ctgagcaaac aggcgttcgg cgactttgct ttgctgggga gggtccttga
     3721 tggatactac gtggacgttg tcaatccgga gttcaatgag cggttcgcaa aggccaagac
     3781 tgacaatgcg aaagccaagc ttacaaaaga aaaggacaaa ttcattaaag gagtccactc
     3841 actggcttcc ctcgaacaag caatagaaca ccatacagct agacacgacg atgagagtgt
     3901 tcaagccgga aaacttggcc agtacttcaa acacggtttg gcgggggttg acaacccgat
     3961 tcagaaaatt cacaataacc attcgacgat taaagggttt ctggaaaggg aaaggcctgc
     4021 tggggaacgg gcgctcccga agatcaagtc aggaaaaaac ccagaaatga cacagctcag
     4081 gcagctgaag gaacttttgg acaacgcatt gaatgtggcg cacttcgcta agctgctgac
     4141 aactaaaaca accttggaca accaggatgg aaatttttac ggggagtttg gggtgcttta
     4201 cgacgagctg gctaaaattc caactctcta caataaggtt agagattatc tctctcaaaa
     4261 gcccttttct accgaaaagt ataagctcaa cttcggcaat ccgacccttc tccgcgggtg
     4321 ggacctgaac gtggagaaag atcgctttgg ggttatactt cagaaggatg gatgctatta
     4381 cttggcgctt cttgataagg ctcataaaaa agttttcgac aacgccccta acactggtaa
     4441 gaacgtctac caaaagatgg tctacaaact gttgcccggc cccaacaaaa tgcttcctag
     4501 ggtgtttttc gcaaaatcga atctcgacta ttataatcca tctgccgagc tccttgacaa
     4561 atatgctaag gggacccata aaaagggtga taatttcaac ctgaaggact gccacgcgct
     4621 tatcgacttt ttcaaagccg ggataaataa gcatccggag tggcaacatt ttggttttaa
     4681 attttcgcca acgtcgtcct atcgcgacct ttccgatttc tatagggaag ttgaacctca
     4741 ggggtaccag gtcaaatttg ttgacattaa tgcggactac attgatgaat tggtggagca
     4801 agggaagctc tacctctttc aaatatataa caaagatttc tcgccaaaag cgcatggtaa
     4861 accgaatctt cataccttgt actttaaagc acttttttca gaagataact tggcggaccc
     4921 gatctacaag ctgaatgggg aagctcagat cttctacagg aaagcttcgt tggacatgaa
     4981 cgagactacc atacatcgcg cgggagaggt gcttgagaac aaaaatcccg acaacccgaa
     5041 aaagcggcaa ttcgtttacg acatcatcaa agacaaacgg tacacgcagg acaaatttat
     5101 gctccacgtc cccattacca tgaattttgg agtccaaggc atgaccatta aggaattcaa
     5161 caaaaaggtc aaccaaagta ttcagcaata cgatgaagtc aatgtcatag gcatagatcg
     5221 gggagaaagg catctgttgt atcttaccgt gattaactct aagggtgaaa tactggagca
     5281 acggtcactt aacgatataa ccacggcgtc cgcgaacggt acacaagtga ccactcccta
     5341 ccacaaaata ttggataaaa gggagataga acgcttgaat gcccgcgttg gctggggtga
     5401 gattgagacc atcaaagagc ttaaatcggg atatttgtct cacgtcgttc atcaaattaa
     5461 ccaactcatg cttaagtaca atgcaatcgt tgtgctcgag gacctgaact ttggtttcaa
     5521 aagagggagg ttcaaggtgg aaaaacaaat ttaccagaac tttgaaaacg cgcttatcaa
     5581 gaaattgaat caccttgttt tgaaagataa ggcagatgac gaaatcgggt cgtataaaaa
     5641 tgcactccag ttgacaaata atttcacgga tttgaagtcg atcggcaagc aaacagggtt
     5701 cctcttttat gtgccagcgt ggaatacatc aaaaattgat ccggagacgg gatttgtcga
     5761 cttgctgaag cctaggtatg agaacattgc ccaatctcag gcctttttcg gcaaattcga
     5821 taaaatatgc tacaacacag acaaaggtta ttttgaattt cacattgatt acgccaaatt
     5881 tacagataag gcgaaaaaca gcagacagaa atgggctatc tgttctcatg gggacaaacg
     5941 ctatgtctac gataagacgg ctaatcaaaa taaaggcgcc gcaaaaggta ttaatgtgaa
     6001 tgatgagctg aaaagcttgt ttgcccgcta ccatatcaat gataaacaac caaacttggt
     6061 gatggacata tgccagaaca atgacaaaga attccacaag tcactcatgt gcctgcttaa
     6121 aacccttttg gcgctgcggt atagcaatgc atctagcgat gaagacttta ttttgagtcc
     6181 cgtggccaac gacgagggcg tgttttttaa ttcagccttg gcggacgata cgcagcccca
     6241 gaatgcggac gcaaacggcg cgtaccacat tgcactgaag ggactgtggc ttctgaacga
     6301 gctgaaaaat agcgacgacc tgaataaagt caagttggcc attgacaatc aaacctggtt
     6361 gaatttcgct caaaatagaa agcgtcctgc tgccaccaaa aaggccggac aggctaagaa
     6421 aaagaagtga gacgactagt ggcggccgcc gacgtccgat cgttcaaaca tttggcaata
     6481 aagtttctta agattgaatc ctgttgccgg tcttgcgatg attatcatat aatttctgtt
     6541 gaattacgtt aagcatgtaa taattaacat gtaatgcatg acgttattta tgagatgggt
     6601 ttttatgatt agagtcccgc aattatacat ttaatacgcg atagaaaaca aaatatagcg
     6661 cgcaaactag gataaattat cgcgcgcggt gtcatctatg ttactagatc gggaattgat
     6721 cccccctcga cagcttccgg aaagggcgaa ttcgcaactt tgtatacaaa agttgaacga
     6781 gaaacgtaaa atgatataaa tatcaatata ttaaattaga ttttgcataa aaaacagact
     6841 acataatact gtaaaacaca acatatccag tcactatgcc atccagctga tatcccctat
     6901 agtgagtcgt attacatggt catagctgtt tcctggcagc tctggcccgt gtctcaaaat
     6961 ctctgatgtt acattgcaca agataaaaat atatcatcat gcctcctc
//
