>Addgene plasmid #160327 | pYPQ284-RVRR | addgene full sequence | sequence record 317695 | Addgene NGS Result
TGGACCAGCCAGGACAGAAATGCCTCGACTTCGCTGCTACCCAAGGTTGCCGGGTGACGCACACCGTGGA
AACGGATGAAGGCACGAACCCAGTGGACATAAGCCTGTTCGGTTCGTAAGCTGTAATGCAAGTAGCGTAT
GCGCTCACGCAACTGGTCCAGAACCTTGACCGAACGCAGCGGTGGTAACGGCGCAGTGGCGGTTTTCATG
GCTTGTTATGACTGTTTTTTTGGGGTACAGTCTATGCCTCGGGCATCCAAGCAGCAAGCGCGTTACGCCG
TGGGTCGATGTTTGATGTTATGGAGCAGCAACGATGTTACGCAGCAGGGCAGTCGCCCTAAAACAAAGTT
AAACATTATGAGGGAAGCGGTGATCGCCGAAGTATCGACTCAACTATCAGAGGTAGTTGGCGTCATCGAG
CGCCATCTCGAACCGACGTTGCTGGCCGTACATTTGTACGGCTCCGCAGTGGATGGCGGCCTGAAGCCAC
ACAGTGATATTGATTTGCTGGTTACGGTGACCGTAAGGCTTGATGAAACAACGCGGCGAGCTTTGATCAA
CGACCTTTTGGAAACTTCGGCTTCCCCTGGAGAGAGCGAGATTCTCCGCGCTGTAGAAGTCACCATTGTT
GTGCACGACGACATCATTCCGTGGCGTTATCCAGCTAAGCGCGAACTGCAATTTGGAGAATGGCAGCGCA
ATGACATTCTTGCAGGTATCTTCGAGCCAGCCACGATCGACATTGATCTGGCTATCTTGCTGACAAAAGC
AAGAGAACATAGCGTTGCCTTGGTAGGTCCAGCGGCGGAGGAACTCTTTGATCCGGTTCCTGAACAGGAT
CTATTTGAGGCGCTAAATGAAACCTTAACGCTATGGAACTCGCCGCCCGACTGGGCTGGCGATGAGCGAA
ATGTAGTGCTTACGTTGTCCCGCATTTGGTACAGCGCAGTAACCGGCAAAATCGCGCCGAAGGATGTCGC
TGCCGACTGGGCAATGGAGCGCCTGCCGGCCCGGTATCAGCCCGTCATACTTGAAGCTAGACAGGCTTAT
CTTGGACAAGAAGAAGATCGCTTGGCCTCGCGCGCAGATCAGTTGGAAGAATTTGTCCACTACGTGAAAG
GCGAGATCACCAAGGTAGTCGGCAAATAACCCTCGAGCCACCCATGACCAAAATCCCTTAACGTGAGTTA
CGCGTCGTTCCACTGAGCGTCAGACCCCGTAGAAAAGATCAAAGGATCTTCTTGAGATCCTTTTTTTCTG
CGCGTAATCTGCTGCTTGCAAACAAAAAAACCACCGCTACCAGCGGTGGTTTGTTTGCCGGATCAAGAGC
TACCAACTCTTTTTCCGAAGGTAACTGGCTTCAGCAGAGCGCAGATACCAAATACTGTTCTTCTAGTGTA
GCCGTAGTTAGGCCACCACTTCAAGAACTCTGTAGCACCGCCTACATACCTCGCTCTGCTAATCCTGTTA
CCAGTGGCTGCTGCCAGTGGCGATAAGTCGTGTCTTACCGGGTTGGACTCAAGACGATAGTTACCGGATA
AGGCGCAGCGGTCGGGCTGAACGGGGGGTTCGTGCACACAGCCCAGCTTGGAGCGAACGACCTACACCGA
ACTGAGATACCTACAGCGTGAGCTATGAGAAAGCGCCACGCTTCCCGAAGGGAGAAAGGCGGACAGGTAT
CCGGTAAGCGGCAGGGTCGGAACAGGAGAGCGCACGAGGGAGCTTCCAGGGGGAAACGCCTGGTATCTTT
ATAGTCCTGTCGGGTTTCGCCACCTCTGACTTGAGCGTCGATTTTTGTGATGCTCGTCAGGGGGGCGGAG
CCTATGGAAAAACGCCAGCAACGCGGCCTTTTTACGGTTCCTGGCCTTTTGCTGGCCTTTTGCTCACATG
TTCTTTCCTGCGTTATCCCCTGATTCTGTGGATAACCGTATTACCGCCTTTGAGTGAGCTGATACCGCTC
GCCGCAGCCGAACGACCGAGCGCAGCGAGTCAGTGAGCGAGGAAGCGGAAGAGCGCCCAATACGCAAACC
GCCTCTCCCCGCGCGTTGGCCGATTCATTAATGCAGCTGGCACGACAGGTTTCCCGACTGGAAAGCGGGC
AGTGAGCGCAACGCAATTAATACGCGTACCGCGAGCCAGGAAGAGTTTGTAGAAACGCAAAAAGGCCATC
CGTCAGGATGGCCTTCTGCTTAGTTTGATGCCTGGCAGTTTATGGCGGGCGTCCTGCCCGCCACCCTCCG
GGCCGTTGCTTCACAACGTTCAAATCCGCTCCCGGCGGATTTGTCCTACTCAGGAGAGCGTTCACCGACA
AACAACAGATAAAACGAAAGGCCCAGTCTTCCGACTGAGCCTTTCGTTTTATTTGATGCCTGGCAGTTCC
CTACTCTCGCGTTAACGCTTGCATGGATGTTTTCCCAGTCACGACGTTGTAAAACGACGGCCAGTCTTAA
GCTCGGGCCCCAAATAATGATTTTATTTTGACTGATAGTGACCTGTTCGTTGCAACAAATTGATGAGCAA
TGCTTTTTTATAATGCCAACTTTGTACAAAAAAGCAGGCTCCGAATTCGCCCTTCACCATGGCTCCTAAG
AAGAAGCGGAAGGTTGGTATTCACGGGGTGCCTGCGGCTCTGTTTCAAGATTTTACACATCTGTACCCGC
TGAGTAAAACAGTGCGGTTCGAGCTGAAACCCATAGGAAGGACCCTCGAGCACATCCACGCGAAGAATTT
TCTGAGCCAGGATGAAACTATGGCTGATATGTATCAAAAAGTTAAGGTCATTTTGGACGACTATCATCGC
GATTTTATTGCCGACATGATGGGAGAGGTGAAACTCACGAAGCTTGCTGAATTTTACGACGTCTATCTGA
AGTTCAGGAAAAATCCTAAGGACGATGGGCTGCAAAAACAGCTTAAAGACCTTCAAGCTGTCCTTCGGAA
GGAATCGGTGAAGCCTATAGGGTCAGGTGGGAAGTACAAAACAGGCTACGATAGACTCTTTGGGGCAAAA
CTCTTCAAAGATGGAAAAGAGTTGGGTGACCTCGCAAAATTCGTTATAGCCCAAGAAGGTGAGTCTTCTC
CGAAGCTGGCTCATCTTGCTCATTTTGAGAAGTTCAGCACGTATTTTACTGGATTTCACGATAATCGGAA
GAATATGTACTCGGATGAAGACAAGCATACTGCAATAGCGTACAGGCTCATCCATGAGAATTTGCCGAGA
TTCATCGACAATCTGCAAATCTTGACAACAATCAAACAAAAGCATAGCGCCCTCTATGATCAGATAATCA
ACGAGCTCACGGCCTCCGGGCTCGACGTCTCCTTGGCTTCTCATCTTGACGGGTATCACAAGCTCCTTAC
ACAAGAGGGGATCACGGCATACAACAGGATCATAGGAGAGGTGAATGGATATACAAATAAGCATAACCAG
ATATGCCACAAGAGCGAGCGCATAGCGAAACTTAGACCCTTGCACAAGCAAATCCTTTCTGACGGAATGG
GAGTGTCATTCCTTCCGTCTAAGTTCGCGGATGATAGTGAGATGTGCCAAGCGGTCAACGAATTTTATCG
CCATTATACTGACGTGTTCGCAAAGGTGCAAAGTCTCTTTGACGGATTTGATGATCACCAGAAAGACGGG
ATCTATGTTGAACACAAAAACCTTAATGAACTGAGCAAACAGGCGTTCGGCGACTTTGCTTTGCTGGGGA
GGGTCCTTGATGGATACTACGTGGACGTTGTCAATCCGGAGTTCAATGAGCGGTTCGCAAAGGCCAAGAC
TGACAATGCGAAAGCCAAGCTTACAAAAGAAAAGGACAAATTCATTAAAGGAGTCCACTCACTGGCTTCC
CTCGAACAAGCAATAGAACACCATACAGCTAGACACGACGATGAGAGTGTTCAAGCCGGAAAACTTGGCC
AGTACTTCAAACACGGTTTGGCGGGGGTTGACAACCCGATTCAGAAAATTCACAATAACCATTCGACGAT
TAAAGGGTTTCTGGAAAGGGAAAGGCCTGCTGGGGAACGGGCGCTCCCGAAGATCAAGTCAGGAAAAAAC
CCAGAAATGACACAGCTCAGGCAGCTGAAGGAACTTTTGGACAACGCATTGAATGTGGCGCACTTCGCTA
AGCTGCTGACAACTAAAACAACCTTGGACAACCAGGATGGAAATTTTTACGGGGAGTTTGGGGTGCTTTA
CGACGAGCTGGCTAAAATTCCAACTCTCTACAATAAGGTTAGAGATTATCTCTCTCAAAAGCCCTTTTCT
ACCGAAAAGTATAAGCTCAACTTCGGCAATCCGACCCTTCTCCGCGGGTGGGACCTGAACGTGGAGAAAG
ATCGCTTTGGGGTTATACTTCAGAAGGATGGATGCTATTACTTGGCGCTTCTTGATAAGGCTCATAAAAA
AGTTTTCGACAACGCCCCTAACACTGGTAAGAACGTCTACCAAAAGATGGTCTACAAACTGTTGCCCGGC
CCCAACAAAATGCTTCCTAGGGTGTTTTTCGCAAAATCGAATCTCGACTATTATAATCCATCTGCCGAGC
TCCTTGACAAATATGCTAAGGGGACCCATAAAAAGGGTGATAATTTCAACCTGAAGGACTGCCACGCGCT
TATCGACTTTTTCAAAGCCGGGATAAATAAGCATCCGGAGTGGCAACATTTTGGTTTTAAATTTTCGCCA
ACGTCGTCCTATCGCGACCTTTCCGATTTCTATAGGGAAGTTGAACCTCAGGGGTACCAGGTCAAATTTG
TTGACATTAATGCGGACTACATTGATGAATTGGTGGAGCAAGGGAAGCTCTACCTCTTTCAAATATATAA
CAAAGATTTCTCGCCAAAAGCGCATGGTAAACCGAATCTTCATACCTTGTACTTTAAAGCACTTTTTTCA
GAAGATAACTTGGCGGACCCGATCTACAAGCTGAATGGGGAAGCTCAGATCTTCTACAGGAAAGCTTCGT
TGGACATGAACGAGACTACCATACATCGCGCGGGAGAGGTGCTTGAGAACAAAAATCCCGACAACCCGAA
AAAGCGGCAATTCGTTTACGACATCATCAAAGACAAACGGTACACGCAGGACAAATTTATGCTCCACGTC
CCCATTACCATGAATTTTGGAGTCCAAGGCATGACCATTAAGGAATTCAACAAAAAGGTCAACCAAAGTA
TTCAGCAATACGATGAAGTCAATGTCATAGGCATAGATCGGGGAGAAAGGCATCTGTTGTATCTTACCGT
GATTAACTCTAAGGGTGAAATACTGGAGCAACGGTCACTTAACGATATAACCACGGCGTCCGCGAACGGT
ACACAAGTGACCACTCCCTACCACAAAATATTGGATAAAAGGGAGATAGAACGCTTGAATGCCCGCGTTG
GCTGGGGTGAGATTGAGACCATCAAAGAGCTTAAATCGGGATATTTGTCTCACGTCGTTCATCAAATTAA
CCAACTCATGCTTAAGTACAATGCAATCGTTGTGCTCGAGGACCTGAACTTTGGTTTCAAAAGAGGGAGG
TTCAAGGTGGAAAAACAAATTTACCAGAACTTTGAAAACGCGCTTATCAAGAAATTGAATCACCTTGTTT
TGAAAGATAAGGCAGATGACGAAATCGGGTCGTATAAAAATGCACTCCAGTTGACAAATAATTTCACGGA
TTTGAAGTCGATCGGCAAGCAAACAGGGTTCCTCTTTTATGTGCCAGCGTGGAATACATCAAAAATTGAT
CCGGAGACGGGATTTGTCGACTTGCTGAAGCCTAGGTATGAGAACATTGCCCAATCTCAGGCCTTTTTCG
GCAAATTCGATAAAATATGCTACAACACAGACAAAGGTTATTTTGAATTTCACATTGATTACGCCAAATT
TACAGATAAGGCGAAAAACAGCAGACAGAAATGGGCTATCTGTTCTCATGGGGACAAACGCTATGTCTAC
GATAAGACGGCTAATCAAAATAAAGGCGCCGCAAAAGGTATTAATGTGAATGATGAGCTGAAAAGCTTGT
TTGCCCGCTACCATATCAATGATAAACAACCAAACTTGGTGATGGACATATGCCAGAACAATGACAAAGA
ATTCCACAAGTCACTCATGTGCCTGCTTAAAACCCTTTTGGCGCTGCGGTATAGCAATGCATCTAGCGAT
GAAGACTTTATTTTGAGTCCCGTGGCCAACGACGAGGGCGTGTTTTTTAATTCAGCCTTGGCGGACGATA
CGCAGCCCCAGAATGCGGACGCAAACGGCGCGTACCACATTGCACTGAAGGGACTGTGGCTTCTGAACGA
GCTGAAAAATAGCGACGACCTGAATAAAGTCAAGTTGGCCATTGACAATCAAACCTGGTTGAATTTCGCT
CAAAATAGAAAGCGTCCTGCTGCCACCAAAAAGGCCGGACAGGCTAAGAAAAAGAAGTGAGACGACTAGT
GGCGGCCGCCGACGTCCGATCGTTCAAACATTTGGCAATAAAGTTTCTTAAGATTGAATCCTGTTGCCGG
TCTTGCGATGATTATCATATAATTTCTGTTGAATTACGTTAAGCATGTAATAATTAACATGTAATGCATG
ACGTTATTTATGAGATGGGTTTTTATGATTAGAGTCCCGCAATTATACATTTAATACGCGATAGAAAACA
AAATATAGCGCGCAAACTAGGATAAATTATCGCGCGCGGTGTCATCTATGTTACTAGATCGGGAATTGAT
CCCCCCTCGACAGCTTCCGGAAAGGGCGAATTCGCAACTTTGTATACAAAAGTTGAACGAGAAACGTAAA
ATGATATAAATATCAATATATTAAATTAGATTTTGCATAAAAAACAGACTACATAATACTGTAAAACACA
ACATATCCAGTCACTATGCCATCCAGCTGATATCCCCTATAGTGAGTCGTATTACATGGTCATAGCTGTT
TCCTGGCAGCTCTGGCCCGTGTCTCAAAATCTCTGATGTTACATTGCACAAGATAAAAATATATCATCAT
GCCTCCTC
Features (pLannotate 1.2.2; 12 found; start..end, strand, type, name):
     96..119     +  promoter       Pc promoter (fragment): intI1 (promoter lies within the coding sequence); class 1 integron promoter
    295..351     +  CDS            GmR (fragment): gentamycin acetyltransferase; aacC1; confers resistance to gentamycin
    358..1149    +  CDS            SmR: aminoglycoside adenylyltransferase (Murphy, 1985); aadA; confers resistance to spectinomycin and streptomycin
   1242..1830    +  rep_origin     ori: high-copy-number ColE1/pMB1/pBR322/pUC origin of replication
   2013..2105    +  CDS            lacI (fragment): lac repressor; lacI; The lac repressor binds to the lac operator to inhibit transcription in E. coli. This inhibition can be relieved by adding lactose or isopropyl-β-D-thiogalactopyranoside (IPTG).
   2160..2187    -  terminator     rrnB T2 terminator: transcription terminator T2 from the E. coli rrnB gene
   2319..2362    +  terminator     rrnB T1 terminator: Escherichia coli rrnB; transcription terminator T1 from the E. coli rrnB gene
   2409..2445    -  CDS            lacZα (fragment): LacZα fragment of β-galactosidase; lacZ fragment
   2461..2560    +  protein_bind   attL1: mutant version of attL; recombination site for the Gateway® LR reaction LR Clonase™
   6458..6710    +  terminator     NOS terminator: nopaline synthase terminator and poly(A) signal
   6755..6878    +  protein_bind   attR5: mutant version of attR; recombination site for the Gateway® LR reaction LR Clonase™
   6896..6914    -  promoter       T7 promoter: promoter for bacteriophage T7 RNA polymerase
