[The description below was written by a language model from this plasmid's Addgene catalogue record, the feature table of its GenBank file and pLannotate feature annotations shown in this document.]
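Description:
pYPQ284-RVRR is a 7,008 bp Gateway entry clone built on the pYPQ167 backbone for assembling plant CRISPR-Cas12a expression vectors. It is maintained in E. coli at high copy through a ColE1/pUC-type origin and selected with spectinomycin via the aadA (SmR) aminoglycoside adenylyltransferase gene. Upstream of that marker the annotation picks up fragments of a class 1 integron Pc promoter and a gentamicin resistance gene, apparently remnants of the marker cassette's origin. rrnB T1 and T2 terminators sit upstream of the recombination cassette, where they insulate it from read-through transcription in bacteria. M13 forward and reverse priming sites and an outward-lying, reverse-oriented T7 promoter flank the cassette.

The payload lies between attL1 and attR5 sites. It is a rice codon-optimized Cas12a from Moraxella bovoculi AAX08_00205 (Mb2Cas12a) carrying the N563R, K569V, N573R and K625R substitutions that define the RVRR variant. The nuclease coding region itself is not annotated in either feature table. It occupies the interval between an N-terminal SV40 NLS and a C-terminal bipartite nucleoplasmin NLS, which direct the protein to the nucleus, and is followed by a NOS terminator and polyadenylation signal. The cassette deliberately has no promoter. The attL1/attR5 pairing is designed for multisite LR recombination, in which this clone is combined with a second entry clone (typically a crRNA expression module) and a destination vector that supplies the promoter for the nuclease. The associated publication concerns Cas12a orthologs and multiplexed editing systems for widening the scope of plant genome engineering. The record does not state the variant's PAM preference.
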