Addgene plasmid #160327: pYPQ284-RVRR
Purpose: Gateway entry plasmid (attL1 & attR5) expressing rice codon optimized Mb2Cas12a with N563R, K569V, N573R and K625R mutations, without promoter
Depositing lab: Yiping Qi. Depositing organization: University of Maryland, College Park. Publication: Expanding the scope of plant genome engineering with Cas12a orthologs and highly multiplexable editing systems. Zhang Y, Ren Q, Tang X, Liu S, Malzahn AA, Zhou J, Wang J, Yin D, Pan C, Yuan M, Huang L, Yang H, Zhao Y, Fang Q, Zheng X, Tian L, Cheng Y, Le Y, McCoy B, Franklin L, Selengut JD, Mount SM, Que Q, Zhang Y, Qi Y. Nat Commun. 2021 Mar 29;12(1):1944. doi: 10.1038/s41467-021-22330-w. PubMed 33782402.
Backbone
  Vector backbone: pYPQ167
  Vector type: Plant Expression, CRISPR ; Gateway compatible Cas12a entry clone
Growth in bacteria
  Bacterial resistance: Spectinomycin, 50 μg/mL
  Growth temperature: 37°C
  Growth strain: DH5alpha
  Copy number: High Copy
Gene/Insert
  Gene/Insert name: Mb2Cas12a RVRR variant
  Species: Moraxella bovoculi AAX08_00205
  Mutation: N563R, K569V, N573R and K625R
  Tag / fusion protein: NLS (N terminal on insert); NLS (C terminal on insert)
Terms and licenses: Academic/Nonprofit Terms; Industry Terms: Not Available to Industry
How to cite: pYPQ284-RVRR was a gift from Yiping Qi (Addgene plasmid # 160327 ; http://n2t.net/addgene:160327 ; RRID:Addgene_160327)
